Addgene plasmid #69809: xlox(GFP)hTERT
Purpose: MLV retroviral vector expressing the hTERT reverse transcriptase immortalizing gene and a GFP marker
Depositing lab: David Ott. Depositing organization: National Cancer Institute (NCI).
Backbone
  Vector backbone: xlox(GFP)hTERT
  Backbone manufacturer: in lab construct
  Backbone size w/o insert (bp): 6474
  Total vector size (bp): 9873
  Vector type: Retroviral
Growth in bacteria
  Bacterial resistance: Ampicillin, 100 μg/mL
  Growth temperature: 30°C
  Growth strain: Stbl2
  Copy number: High Copy
Gene/Insert
  Gene/Insert name: hTERT Reverse Transcriptase
  Insert size (bp): 3399
  Entrez Gene: TERT (a.k.a. CMM9, DKCA2, DKCB4, EST2, PFBMFT1, TCS1, TP2, TRT, hEST2, hTRT)
  Promoter: MLV promoter
  Tag / fusion protein: none
  Cloning method: Restriction Enzyme; 5′ cloning site EcoRI (not destroyed); 3′ cloning site EcoRI (not destroyed)
  Sequencing primers: 5′ CTCGATCCTCCCTTTATCCA; 3′ GCATGCTCCAGACTGCCT
Resource information
  A portion of this plasmid was derived from a plasmid made by: Modifies from full-length cDNA clone (IMAGE: 5263715) (Life Technologies, Carlsbad, CA)
Terms and licenses: Academic/Nonprofit Terms; Industry Terms: Not Available to Industry
How to cite: xlox(GFP)hTERT was a gift from David Ott (Addgene plasmid # 69809 ; http://n2t.net/addgene:69809 ; RRID:Addgene_69809)
