[The description below was written by a language model from this plasmid's Addgene catalogue record and pLannotate feature annotations shown in this document.]
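Description:
xlox(GFP)hTERT is a murine leukemia virus-type gammaretroviral transfer vector, built in the depositing lab, that delivers the human telomerase reverse transcriptase gene together with a green fluorescent marker. In bacteria it is maintained through a high-copy ColE1/pUC-type origin and selected with ampicillin via the β-lactamase gene. The plasmid backbone also carries non-functional remnants of earlier cloning vectors, annotated as fragments of lacI, lacZα, rop, bom, the tetracycline resistance gene and a short piece of viral env. The catalogue lists a total size of 9,873 bp, slightly smaller than the 9,943 nt assembled sequence from which the feature table was generated.

The proviral portion is bounded by 5′ and 3′ long terminal repeats, annotated as matching murine embryonic stem cell virus. Downstream of the 5′ LTR lie the Ψ packaging signal and a truncated gag segment lacking its start codon, which together support encapsidation of the genomic RNA in packaging cells that supply gag-pol and env in trans. The untagged hTERT coding sequence of about 3.4 kb, derived from a full-length cDNA clone and inserted between EcoRI sites, follows and is transcribed from the LTR promoter. An internal mouse PGK promoter then drives EGFP independently, so transduced cells can be identified or sorted by fluorescence. The name suggests lox recombinase sites for later excision, but none are annotated in the feature table and the record does not describe them.

The stated use is expression of hTERT as an immortalizing gene. Telomerase activity prevents telomere shortening and extends the proliferative lifespan of primary human cells, with GFP marking the cells that received the vector.
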