Features (pLannotate 1.2.2; 19 found; start..end, strand, type, name):
    580..921     +  misc_feature   MESV Ψ: packaging signal of murine embryonic stem cell virus
    988..1404    +  CDS            gag (truncated): truncated Moloney murine leukemia virus (MMLV) gag gene lacking the start codon
   1470..4868    +  CDS            hTERT: human telomerase reverse transcriptase, the catalytic subunit of telomerase; TERT; prevents telomere shortening and allows postsenescent cells to proliferate beyond crisis (Counter et al., 1998); also known as EST2
   4912..5403    +  promoter       PGK promoter: mouse phosphoglycerate kinase 1 promoter
   5423..6142    +  CDS            EGFP: the original enhanced GFP (Yang et al., 1996) mammalian codon-optimized
   6218..6733    +  LTR            3' LTR: 3' long terminal repeat from murine embryonic stem cell virus
   6926..6942    -  protein_bind   lac operator: The lac repressor binds to the lac operator to inhibit transcription in E. coli. This inhibition can be relieved by adding lactose or isopropyl-β-D-thiogalactopyranoside (IPTG). lac repressor encoded by lacI
   6950..6980    -  promoter       lac promoter: promoter for the E. coli lac operon
   6995..7016    -  protein_bind   CAP binding site: CAP binding activates transcription in the presence of cAMP. E. coli catabolite activator protein
   7029..7121    -  CDS            lacI (fragment): lac repressor; lacI; The lac repressor binds to the lac operator to inhibit transcription in E. coli. This inhibition can be relieved by adding lactose or isopropyl-β-D-thiogalactopyranoside (IPTG).
   7304..7892    -  rep_origin     ori: high-copy-number ColE1/pMB1/pBR322/pUC origin of replication
   8063..8923    -  CDS            AmpR: β-lactamase; bla; confers resistance to ampicillin, carbenicillin, and related antibiotics
   8924..9028    -  promoter       AmpR promoter: bla
   9123..9158    +  CDS            rop (fragment): Rop protein, which maintains plasmids at low copy number; rop
   9260..9359    +  misc_feature   bom (fragment): basis of mobility region from pBR322
   9365..9519    -  CDS            lacZα (fragment): LacZα fragment of β-galactosidase; lacZ fragment
   9527..9802    -  CDS            TcR (fragment): tetracycline efflux protein; tet; confers resistance to tetracycline
   9800..9900    +  CDS            env (fragment): murine leukemia virus gPr80 envelope polyprotein precursor; env; proteolytically cleaved into gp70SU and p15TM subunits
   9942..516     +  LTR            5' LTR (across the origin): 5' long terminal repeat from murine embryonic stem cell virus
>Addgene plasmid #69809 | xlox(GFP)hTERT | addgene full sequence | sequence record 127377 | Addgene assembled full plasmid sequence
TGAAAGACCCCACCTGTAGGTTTGGCAAGCTAGCTTAAGTAACGCCATTTTGCAAGGCATGGAAAATACA
TAACTGAGAATAGAGAAGTTCAGATCAAGGTTAGGAACAGAGAGACAGCAGAATATGGGCCAAACAGGAT
ATCTGTGGTAAGCAGTTCCTGCCCCGGCTCAGGGCCAAGAACAGATGGTCCCCAGATGCGGTCCCGCCCT
CAGCAGTTTCTAGAGAACCATCAGATGTTTCCAGGGTGCCCCAAGGACCTGAAAATGACCCTGTGCCTTA
TTTGAACTAACCAATCAGTTCGCTTCTCGCTTCTGTTCGCGCGCTTCTGCTCCCCGAGCTCAATAAAAGA
GCCCACAACCCCTCACTCGGCGCGCCAGTCCTCCGATAGACTGCGTCGCCCGGGTACCCGTATTCCCAAT
AAAGCCTCTTGCTGTTTGCATCCGAATCGTGGACTCGCTGATCCTTGGGAGGGTCTCCTCAGATTGATTG
ACTGCCCACCTCGGGGGTCTTTCATTTGGAGGTTCCACCGAGATTTGGAGACCCCTGCCTAGGGACCACC
GACCCCCCCGCCGGGAGGTAAGCTGGCCAGCGGTCGTTTCGTGTCTGTCTCTGTCTTTGTGCGTGTTTGT
GCCGGCATCTAATGTTTGCGCCTGCGTCTGTACTAGTTAGCTAACTAGCTCTGTATCTGGCGGACCCGTG
GTGGAACTGACGAGTTCTGAACACCCGGCCGCAACCCTGGGAGACGTCCCAGGGACTTTGGGGGCCGTTT
TTGTGGCCCGACCTGAGGAAGGGAGTCGATGTGGAATCCGACCCCGTCAGGATATGTGGTTCTGGTAGGA
GACGAGAACCTAAAACAGTTCCCGCCTCCGTCTGAATTTTTGCTTTCGGTTTGGAACCGAAGCCGCGCGT
CTTGTCTGCTGCAGCGCTGCAGCATCGTTCTGTGTTGTCTCTGTCTGACTGTGTTTCTGTATTTGTCTGA
AAATTAGGGCCAGACTGTTACCACTCCCTTAAGTTTGACCTTAGGTCACTGGAAAGATGTCGAGCGGATC
GCTCACAACCAGTCGGTAGATGTCAAGAAGAGACGTTGGGTTACCTTCTGCTCTGCAGAATGGCCAACCT
TTAACGTCGGATGGCCGCGAGACGGCACCTTTAACCGAGACCTCATCACCCAGGTTAAGATCAAGGTCTT
TTCACCTGGCCCGCATGGACACCCAGACCAGGTCCCCTACATCGTGACCTGGGAAGCCTTGGCTTTTGAC
CCCCCTCCCTGGGTCAAGCCCTTTGTACACCCTAAGCCTCCGCCTCCTCTTCCTCCATCCGCCCCGTCTC
TCCCCCTTGAACCTCCTCGTTCGACCCCGCCTCGATCCTCCCTTTATCCAGCCCTCACTCCTTCTCTAGG
CGCCGGAATTAGATCCCGGAATTCGTCCTGCTGCGCACGTGGGAAGCCCTGGCCCCGGCCACCCCCGCGA
TGCCGCGCGCTCCCCGCTGCCGAGCCGTGCGCTCCCTGCTGCGCAGCCACTACCGCGAGGTGCTGCCGCT
GGCCACGTTCGTGCGGCGCCTGGGGCCCCAGGGCTGGCGGCTGGTGCAGCGCGGGGACCCGGCGGCTTTC
CGCGCGCTGGTGGCCCAGTGCCTGGTGTGCGTGCCCTGGGACGCACGGCCGCCCCCCGCCGCCCCCTCCT
TCCGCCAGGTGTCCTGCCTGAAGGAGCTGGTGGCCCGAGTGCTGCAGAGGCTGTGCGAGCGCGGCGCGAA
GAACGTGCTGGCCTTCGGCTTCGCGCTGCTGGACGGGGCCCGCGGGGGCCCCCCCGAGGCCTTCACCACC
AGCGTGCGCAGCTACCTGCCCAACACGGTGACCGACGCACTGCGGGGGAGCGGGGCGTGGGGGCTGCTGC
TGCGCCGCGTGGGCGACGACGTGCTGGTTCACCTGCTGGCACGCTGCGCGCTCTTTGTGCTGGTGGCTCC
CAGCTGCGCCTACCAGGTGTGCGGGCCGCCGCTGTACCAGCTCGGCGCTGCCACTCAGGCCCGGCCCCCG
CCACACGCTAGTGGACCCCGAAGGCGTCTGGGATGCGAACGGGCCTGGAACCATAGCGTCAGGGAGGCCG
GGGTCCCCCTGGGCCTGCCAGCCCCGGGTGCGAGGAGGCGCGGGGGCAGTGCCAGCCGAAGTCTGCCGTT
GCCCAAGAGGCCCAGGCGTGGCGCTGCCCCTGAGCCGGAGCGGACGCCCGTTGGGCAGGGGTCCTGGGCC
CACCCGGGCAGGACGCGTGGACCGAGTGACCGTGGTTTCTGTGTGGTGTCACCTGCCAGACCCGCCGAAG
AAGCCACCTCTTTGGAGGGTGCGCTCTCTGGCACGCGCCACTCCCACCCATCCGTGGGCCGCCAGCACCA
CGCGGGCCCCCCATCCACATCGCGGCCACCACGTCCCTGGGACACGCCTTGTCCCCCGGTGTACGCCGAG
ACCAAGCACTTCCTCTACTCCTCAGGCGACAAGGAGCAGCTGCGGCCCTCCTTCCTACTCAGCTCTCTGA
GGCCCAGCCTGACTGGCGCTCGGAGGCTCGTGGAGACCATCTTTCTGGGTTCCAGGCCCTGGATGCCAGG
GACTCCCCGCAGGTTGCCCCGCCTGCCCCAGCGCTACTGGCAAATGCGGCCCCTGTTTCTGGAGCTGCTT
GGGAACCACGCGCAGTGCCCCTACGGGGTGCTCCTCAAGACGCACTGCCCGCTGCGAGCTGCGGTCACCC
CAGCAGCCGGTGTCTGTGCCCGGGAGAAGCCCCAGGGCTCTGTGGCGGCCCCCGAGGAGGAGGACACAGA
CCCCCGTCGCCTGGTGCAGCTGCTCCGCCAGCACAGCAGCCCCTGGCAGGTGTACGGCTTCGTGCGGGCC
TGCCTGCGCCGGCTGGTGCCCCCAGGCCTCTGGGGCTCCAGGCACAACGAACGCCGCTTCCTCAGGAACA
CCAAGAAGTTCATCTCCCTGGGGAAGCATGCCAAGCTCTCGCTGCAGGAGCTGACGTGGAAGATGAGCGT
GCGGGGCTGCGCTTGGCTGCGCAGGAGCCCAGGGGTTGGCTGTGTTCCGGCCGCAGAGCACCGTCTGCGT
GAGGAGATCCTGGCCAAGTTCCTGCACTGGCTGATGAGTGTGTACGTCGTCGAGCTGCTCAGGTCTTTCT
TTTATGTCACGGAGACCACGTTTCAAAAGAACAGGCTCTTTTTCTACCGGAAGAGTGTCTGGAGCAAGTT
GCAAAGCATTGGAATCAGACAGCACTTGAAGAGGGTGCAGCTGCGGGAGCTGTCGGAAGCAGAGGTCAGG
CAGCATCGGGAAGCCAGGCCCGCCCTGCTGACGTCCAGACTCCGCTTCATCCCCAAGCCTGACGGGCTGC
GGCCGATTGTGAACATGGACTACGTCGTGGGAGCCAGAACGTTCCGCAGAGAAAAGAGGGCCGAGCGTCT
CACCTCGAGGGTGAAGGCACTGTTCAGCGTGCTCAACTACGAGCGGGCGCGGCGCCCCGGCCTCCTGGGC
GCCTCTGTGCTGGGCCTGGACGATATCCACAGGGCCTGGCGCACCTTCGTGCTGCGTGTGCGGGCCCAGG
ACCCGCCGCCTGAGCTGTACTTTGTCAAGGTGGATGTGACGGGCGCGTACGACACCATCCCCCAGGACAG
GCTCACGGAGGTCATCGCCAGCATCATCAAACCCCAGAACACGTACTGCGTGCGTCGGTATGCCGTGGTC
CAGAAGGCCGCCCATGGGCACGTCCGCAAGGCCTTCAAGAGCCACGTCTCTACCTTGACAGACCTCCAGC
CGTACATGCGACAGTTCGTGGCTCACCTGCAGGAGACCAGCCCGCTGAGGGATGCCGTCGTCATCGAGCA
GAGCTCCTCCCTGAATGAGGCCAGCAGTGGCCTCTTCGACGTCTTCCTACGCTTCATGTGCCACCACGCC
GTGCGCATCAGGGGCAAGTCCTACGTCCAGTGCCAGGGGATCCCGCAGGGCTCCATCCTCTCCACGCTGC
TCTGCAGCCTGTGCTACGGCGACATGGAGAACAAGCTGTTTGCGGGGATTCGGCGGGACGGGCTGCTCCT
GCGTTTGGTGGATGATTTCTTGTTGGTGACACCTCACCTCACCCACGCGAAAACCTTCCTCAGGACCCTG
GTCCGAGGTGTCCCTGAGTATGGCTGCGTGGTGAACTTGCGGAAGACAGTGGTGAACTTCCCTGTAGAAG
ACGAGGCCCTGGGTGGCACGGCTTTTGTTCAGATGCCGGCCCACGGCCTATTCCCCTGGTGCGGCCTGCT
GCTGGATACCCGGACCCTGGAGGTGCAGAGCGACTACTCCAGCTATGCCCGGACCTCCATCAGAGCCAGT
CTCACCTTCAACCGCGGCTTCAAGGCTGGGAGGAACATGCGTCGCAAACTCTTTGGGGTCTTGCGGCTGA
AGTGTCACAGCCTGTTTCTGGATTTGCAGGTGAACAGCCTCCAGACGGTGTGCACCAACATCTACAAGAT
CCTCCTGCTGCAGGCGTACAGGTTTCACGCATGTGTGCTGCAGCTCCCATTTCATCAGCAAGTTTGGAAG
AACCCCACATTTTTCCTGCGCGTCATCTCTGACACGGCCTCCCTCTGCTACTCCATCCTGAAAGCCAAGA
ACGCAGGGATGTCGCTGGGGGCCAAGGGCGCCGCCGGCCCTCTGCCCTCCGAGGCCGTGCAGTGGCTGTG
CCACCAAGCATTCCTGCTCAAGCTGACTCGACACCGTGTCACCTACGTGCCACTCCTGGGGTCACTCAGG
ACAGCCCAGACGCAGCTGAGTCGGAAGCTCCCGGGGACGACGCTGACTGCCCTGGAGGCCGCAGCCAACC
CGGCACTGCCCTCAGACTTCAAGACCATCCTGGACTGAGTCGACCCGGGCGGCCCCGGAATTCCGGGATC
TCTCGAGTACCGGGTAGGGGAGGCGCTTTTCCCAAGGCAGTCTGGAGCATGCGCTTTAGCAGCCCCGCTG
GCACTTGGCGCTACACAAGTGGCCTCTGGCCTCGCACACATTCCACATCCACCGGTAGCGCCAACCGGCT
CCGTTCTTTGGTGGCCCCTTCGCGCCACTTCTACTCCTCCCCTAGTCAGGAAGTTTCCCCCAGCAAGCTC
GCGTCGTGCAGGACGTGACAAATGGAAGTAGCACGTCTCACTAGTCTCGTGCAGATGGACAGCACCGCTG
AGCAATGGAAGCGGGTAGGCCTTTGGGGCAGCGGCCAATAGCAGCTTTGTTCCTTCGCTTTCTGGGCTCA
GAGGCTGGGAAGGGGTGGGTCCGGGGGCGGGCTCAGGGGCGGGCTCAGGGGCGGGCGGGCGCCCGAAGGT
CCTCCCGAGGCCCGGCATTCTGCACGCTTCAAAAGCGCACGTCTGCCGCGCTGTTCTCCTCTTCCTCATC
TCCGGGCCTTTCGACCTGCAGGCGGCCGCACCATGGTGAGCAAGGGCGAGGAGCTGTTCACCGGGGTGGT
GCCCATCCTGGTCGAGCTGGACGGCGACGTAAACGGCCACAAGTTCAGCGTGTCCGGCGAGGGCGAGGGC
GATGCCACCTACGGCAAGCTGACCCTGAAGTTCATCTGCACCACCGGCAAGCTGCCCGTGCCCTGGCCCA
CCCTCGTGACCACCCTGACCTACGGCGTGCAGTGCTTCAGCCGCTACCCCGACCACATGAAGCAGCACGA
CTTCTTCAAGTCCGCCATGCCCGAAGGCTACGTCCAGGAGCGCACCATCTTCTTCAAGGACGACGGCAAC
TACAAGACCCGCGCCGAGGTGAAGTTCGAGGGCGACACCCTGGTGAACCGCATCGAGCTGAAGGGCATCG
ACTTCAAGGAGGACGGCAACATCCTGGGGCACAAGCTGGAGTACAACTACAACAGCCACAACGTCTATAT
CATGGCCGACAAGCAGAAGAACGGCATCAAGGTGAACTTCAAGATCCGCCACAACATCGAGGACGGCAGC
GTGCAGCTCGCCGACCACTACCAGCAGAACACCCCCATCGGCGACGGCCCCGTGCTGCTGCCCGACAACC
ACTACCTGAGCACCCAGTCCGCCCTGAGCAAAGACCCCAACGAGAAGCGCGATCACATGGTCCTGCTGGA
GTTCGTGACCGCCGCCGGGATCACTCTCGGCATGGACGAGCTGTACAAGTAAGCGGCCGCAATCGACCTG
CAGCCAAGCTTATCGATAAAATAAAAGATTTTATTTAGTCTCCAGAAAAAGGGGGGAATGAAAGACCCCA
CCTGTAGGTTTGGCAAGCTAGCTTAAGTAACGCCATTTTGCAAGGCATGGAAAATACATAACTGAGAATA
GAGAAGTTCAGATCAAGGTTAGGAACAGAGAGACAGCAGAATATGGGCCAAACAGGATATCTGTGGTAAG
CAGTTCCTGCCCCGGCTCAGGGCCAAGAACAGATGGTCCCCAGATGCGGTCCCGCCCTCAGCAGTTTCTA
GAGAACCATCAGATGTTTCCAGGGTGCCCCAAGGACCTGAAAATGACCCTGTGCCTTATTTGAACTAACC
AATCAGTTCGCTTCTCGCTTCTGTTCGCGCGCTTCTGCTCCCCGAGCTCAATAAAAGAGCCCACAACCCC
TCACTCGGCGCGCCAGTCCTCCGATAGACTGCGTCGCCCGGGTACCCGTGTATCCAATAAACCCTCTTGC
AGTTGCATCCGACTTGTGGTCTCGCTGTTCCTTGGGAGGGTCTCCTCTGAGTGATTGACTACCCGTCAGC
GGGGGTCTTTCATGGGTAACAGTTTCTTGAAGTTGGAGAACAACATTCTGAGGGTAGGAGTCGAATATTA
AGTAATCCTGACTCAATTAGCCACTGTTTTGAATCCACATACTCCAATACTCCTGAAATAGTTCATTATG
GACAGCGCAGAAGAGCTGGGGAGAATTAATTCGTAATCATGGTCATAGCTGTTTCCTGTGTGAAATTGTT
ATCCGCTCACAATTCCACACAACATACGAGCCGGAAGCATAAAGTGTAAAGCCTGGGGTGCCTAATGAGT
GAGCTAACTCACATTAATTGCGTTGCGCTCACTGCCCGCTTTCCAGTCGGGAAACCTGTCGTGCCAGCTG
CATTAATGAATCGGCCAACGCGCGGGGAGAGGCGGTTTGCGTATTGGGCGCTCTTCCGCTTCCTCGCTCA
CTGACTCGCTGCGCTCGGTCGTTCGGCTGCGGCGAGCGGTATCAGCTCACTCAAAGGCGGTAATACGGTT
ATCCACAGAATCAGGGGATAACGCAGGAAAGAACATGTGAGCAAAAGGCCAGCAAAAGGCCAGGAACCGT
AAAAAGGCCGCGTTGCTGGCGTTTTTCCATAGGCTCCGCCCCCCTGACGAGCATCACAAAAATCGACGCT
CAAGTCAGAGGTGGCGAAACCCGACAGGACTATAAAGATACCAGGCGTTTCCCCCTGGAAGCTCCCTCGT
GCGCTCTCCTGTTCCGACCCTGCCGCTTACCGGATACCTGTCCGCCTTTCTCCCTTCGGGAAGCGTGGCG
CTTTCTCATAGCTCACGCTGTAGGTATCTCAGTTCGGTGTAGGTCGTTCGCTCCAAGCTGGGCTGTGTGC
ACGAACCCCCCGTTCAGCCCGACCGCTGCGCCTTATCCGGTAACTATCGTCTTGAGTCCAACCCGGTAAG
ACACGACTTATCGCCACTGGCAGCAGCCACTGGTAACAGGATTAGCAGAGCGAGGTATGTAGGCGGTGCT
ACAGAGTTCTTGAAGTGGTGGCCTAACTACGGCTACACTAGAAGGACAGTATTTGGTATCTGCGCTCTGC
TGAAGCCAGTTACCTTCGGAAAAAGAGTTGGTAGCTCTTGATCCGGCAAACAAACCACCGCTGGTAGCGG
TGGTTTTTTTGTTTGCAAGCAGCAGATTACGCGCAGAAAAAAAGGATCTCAAGAAGATCCTTTGATCTTT
TCTACGGGGTCTGACGCTCAGTGGAACGAAAACTCACGTTAAGGGATTTTGGTCATGAGATTATCAAAAA
GGATCTTCACCTAGATCCTTTTAAATTAAAAATGAAGTTTTAAATCAATCTAAAGTATATATGAGTAAAC
TTGGTCTGACAGTTACCAATGCTTAATCAGTGAGGCACCTATCTCAGCGATCTGTCTATTTCGTTCATCC
ATAGTTGCCTGACTCCCCGTCGTGTAGATAACTACGATACGGGAGGGCTTACCATCTGGCCCCAGTGCTG
CAATGATACCGCGAGACCCACGCTCACCGGCTCCAGATTTATCAGCAATAAACCAGCCAGCCGGAAGGGC
CGAGCGCAGAAGTGGTCCTGCAACTTTATCCGCCTCCATCCAGTCTATTAATTGTTGCCGGGAAGCTAGA
GTAAGTAGTTCGCCAGTTAATAGTTTGCGCAACGTTGTTGCCATTGCTACAGGCATCGTGGTGTCACGCT
CGTCGTTTGGTATGGCTTCATTCAGCTCCGGTTCCCAACGATCAAGGCGAGTTACATGATCCCCCATGTT
GTGCAAAAAAGCGGTTAGCTCCTTCGGTCCTCCGATCGTTGTCAGAAGTAAGTTGGCCGCAGTGTTATCA
CTCATGGTTATGGCAGCACTGCATAATTCTCTTACTGTCATGCCATCCGTAAGATGCTTTTCTGTGACTG
GTGAGTACTCAACCAAGTCATTCTGAGAATAGTGTATGCGGCGACCGAGTTGCTCTTGCCCGGCGTCAAT
ACGGGATAATACCGCGCCACATAGCAGAACTTTAAAAGTGCTCATCATTGGAAAACGTTCTTCGGGGCGA
AAACTCTCAAGGATCTTACCGCTGTTGAGATCCAGTTCGATGTAACCCACTCGTGCACCCAACTGATCTT
CAGCATCTTTTACTTTCACCAGCGTTTCTGGGTGAGCAAAAACAGGAAGGCAAAATGCCGCAAAAAAGGG
AATAAGGGCGACACGGAAATGTTGAATACTCATACTCTTCCTTTTTCAATATTATTGAAGCATTTATCAG
GGTTATTGTCTCATGAGCGGATACATATTTGAATGTATTTAGAAAAATAAACAAATAGGGGTTCCGCGCA
CATTTCCCCGAAAAGTGCCACCTGACGTCTAAGAAACCATTATTATCATGACATTAACCTATAAAAATAG
GCGTATCACGAGGCCCTTTCGTCTCGCGCGTTTCGGTGATGACGGTGAAAACCTCTGACACATGCAGCTC
CCGGAGACGGTCACAGCTTGTCTGTAAGCGGATGCCGGGAGCAGACAAGCCCGTCAGGGCGCGTCAGCGG
GTGTTGGCGGGTGTCGGGGCTGGCTTAACTATGCGGCATCAGAGCAGATTGTACTGAGAGTGCACCATAT
GCGGTGTGAAATACCGCACAGATGCGTAAGGAGAAAATACCGCATCAGGCGCCATTCGCCATTCAGGCTG
CGCAACTGTTGGGAAGGGCGATCGGTGCGGGCCTCTTCGCTATTACGCCAGCTGGCGAAAGGGGGATGTG
CTGCAAGGCGATTAAGTTGGGTAACGCCAGGGTTTTCCCAGTCACGACGTTGTAAAACGACGGCCAGTGC
CAAGCTCGCTCTCCCTTATGCGACTCCTGCATTAGGAAGCAGCCCAGTAGTAGGTTGAGGCCGTTGAGCA
CCGCCGCCGCAAGGAATGGTGCATGCAAGGAGATGGCGCCCAACAGTCCCCCGGCCACGGGGCCTGCCAC
CATACCCACGCCGAAACAAGCGCTCATGAGCCCGAAGTGGCGAGCCCGATCTTCCCCATCGGTGATGTCG
GCGATATAGGCGCCAGCAACCGCACCTGTGGCGCCGGTGATGCCGGCCACGATGCGTCCGGCGTAGAGGA
TCGATTAGTCCAATTTGTTAAAGACAGGATATCAGTGGTCCAGGCTCTAGTTTTGACTCAACAATATCAC
CAGCTGAAGCCTATAGAGTACGAGCCATAGATAAAATAAAAGATTTTATTTAGTCTCCAGAAAAAGGGGG
GAA
