>Addgene plasmid #69809 | xlox(GFP)hTERT | addgene partial sequence | sequence record 127367 | pLXSN5 5'-CCCTTGAACCTCCTCGTTCGACC-3'
CCTCCCTTTATCCAGCCCTCACTCCTTCTCTAGGCGCCGGAATTAGATCCCGGAATTCGTCCTGCTGCGC
ACGTGGGAAGCCCTGGCCCCGGCCACCCCCGCGATGCCGCGCGCTCCCCGCTGCCGAGCCGTGCGCTCCC
TGCTGCGCAGCCACTACCGCGAGGTGCTGCCGCTGGCCACGTTCGTGCGGCGCCTGGGGCCCCAGGGCTG
GCGGCTGGTGCAGCGCGGGGACCCGGCGGCTTTCCGCGCGCTGGTGGCCCAGTGCCTGGTGTGCGTGCCC
TGGGACGCACGGCCGCCCCCCGCCGCCCCCTCCTTCCGCCAGGTGTCCTGCCTGAAGGAGCTGGTGGCCC
GAGTGCTGCAGAGGCTGTGCGAGCGCGGCGCGAAGAACGTGCTGGCCTTCGGCTTCGCGCTGCTGGACGG
GGCCCGCGGGGGCCCCCCCGAGGCCTTCACCACCAGCGTGCGCAGCTACCTGCCCAACACGGTGACCGAC
GCACTGCGGGGGAGCGGGGCGTGGGGGCTGCTGCTGCGCCGCGTGGGCGACGACGTGCTGGTTCACCTGC
TGGCACGCTGCGCGCTCTTTGTGCTGGTGGCTCCCAGCTGCGCCTACCAGGTGTGCGGGCCGCCGCTGTA
CCAGCTCGGCGCTGCCACTCAGGCCCGGCCCCCGCCACACGCTAGTGGACCCCGAAGGCGTCTGGGATGC
GAACGGGCCTGGAACCATAGCGTCAGGGAGGCCGGGGTCCCCCTGGGCCTGCCAGCCCCGGGTGCGAGGA
GGCGCGGGGGCAGTGCCAGCCGAAGTCTGCCGTTGCCCAAGAGGCCCAGGCGTGGCGCTGCCCCTGAGCC
GGAGCGGACGCCCGTTGGGCAGGGGTCCTGGGCCCACCCGGGCAGGACGCGTGGACCGAGTGACCGTGGT
TTCTGTGTGGTGTCACCTGCCAGACCCGCCGAAGAAGCCACCTCTTTGGAGGGTGCGCTCTCTGG
