>Addgene plasmid #69809 | xlox(GFP)hTERT | addgene partial sequence | sequence record 127368 | mPGK-F 5'-cattctgcacgcttcaaaag-3'
TCTCCTCTTCCTCATCTCCGGGCCTTTCGACCTGCAGGCGGCCGCACCATGGTGAGCAAGGGCGAGGAGC
TGTTCACCGGGGTGGTGCCCATCCTGGTCGAGCTGGACGGCGACGTAAACGGCCACAAGTTCAGCGTGTC
CGGCGAGGGCGAGGGCGATGCCACCTACGGCAAGCTGACCCTGAAGTTCATCTGCACCACCGGCAAGCTG
CCCGTGCCCTGGCCCACCCTCGTGACCACCCTGACCTACGGCGTGCAGTGCTTCAGCCGCTACCCCGACC
ACATGAAGCAGCACGACTTCTTCAAGTCCGCCATGCCCGAAGGCTACGTCCAGGAGCGCACCATCTTCTT
CAAGGACGACGGCAACTACAAGACCCGCGCCGAGGTGAAGTTCGAGGGCGACACCCTGGTGAACCGCATC
GAGCTGAAGGGCATCGACTTCAAGGAGGACGGCAACATCCTGGGGCACAAGCTGGAGTACAACTACAACA
GCCACAACGTCTATATCATGGCCGACAAGCAGAAGAACGGCATCAAGGTGAACTTCAAGATCCGCCACAA
CATCGAGGACGGCAGCGTGCAGCTCGCCGACCACTACCAGCAGAACACCCCCATCGGCGACGGCCCCGTG
CTGCTGCCCGACAACCACTACCTGAGCACCCAGTCCGCCCTGAGCAAAGACCCCAACGAGAAGCGCGATC
ACATGGTCCTGCTGGAGTTCGTGACCGCCGCCGGGATCACTCTCGGCATGGACGAGCTGTACAAGTAAGC
GGCCGCAATCGACCTGCAGCCAAGCTTATCGATAAAATAAAAGATTTTATTTAGTCTCCAGAAAA
