>Addgene plasmid #69809 | xlox(GFP)hTERT | addgene partial sequence | sequence record 127376 | MSCV_C_rev2 5'-ggccagaggccacttgtgtagcgcc-3'
GGGCTGCTAAAGCGCATGCTCCAGACTGCCTTGGGAAAAGCGCCTCCCCTACCCGGTACTCGAGAGATCC
CGGAATTCCGGGGCCGCCCGGGTCGACTCAGTCCAGGATGGTCTTGAAGTCTGAGGGCAGTGCCGGGTTG
GCTGCGGCCTCCAGGGCAGTCAGCGTCGTCCCCGGGAGCTTCCGACTCAGCTGCGTCTGGGCTGTCCTGA
GTGACCCCAGGAGTGGCACGTAGGTGACACGGTGTCGAGTCAGCTTGAGCAGGAATGCTTGGTGGCACAG
CCACTGCACGGCCTCGGAGGGCAGAGGGCCGGCGGCGCCCTTGGCCCCCAGCGACATCCCTGCGTTCTTG
GCTTTCAGGATGGAGTAGCAGAGGGAGGCCGTGTCAGAGATGACGCGCAGGAAAAATGTGGGGTTCTTCC
AAACTTGCTGATGAAATGGGAGCTGCAGCACACATGCGTGAAACCTGTACGCCTGCAGCAGGAGGATCTT
GTAGATGTTGGTGCACACCGTCTGGAGGCTGTTCACCTGCAAATCCAGAAACAGGCTGTGACACTTCAGC
CGCAAGACCCCAAAGAGTTTGCGACGCATGTTCCTCCCAGCCTTGAAGCCGCGGTTGAAGGTGAGACTGG
CTCTGATGGAGGTCCGGGCATAGCTGGAGTAGTCGCTCTGCACCTCCAGGGTCCGGGTATCCAGCAGCAG
GCCGCACCAGGGGAATAGGCCGTGGGCCGGCATCTGAACAAAAGCCGTGCCACCCAGGGCCTCGTCTTCT
ACAGGGAAGTTCACCACTGTCTTCCGCAAGTTCACCACGCAGCCATACTCAGGGACACCTCGGACCAGGG
TCCTGAGGAAGGTTTTCGCGTGGGTGAGGTGAGGTGTCACCAACAAGAAATCATCCACCAAACGCAGGAG
CAGCCCGTCCCGCCGAATCCCCGCAAACAGCTTGTTCTCCATGTCGCCGTAGCACAGGCTGCAGAGCAGC
GTG
